Addgene plasmid #214077: LiRTX_ctrl
Purpose: Luminescent reporter system, NMD negative control. Intron present in 5'UTR
Depositing lab: Sujatha Jagannathan. Depositing organization: University of Colorado Denver and Anschutz Medical Campus. Publication: A system of reporters for comparative investigation of EJC-independent and EJC-enhanced nonsense-mediated mRNA decay. Kolakada D, Campbell AE, Galvis LB, Li Z, Lore M, Jagannathan S. Nucleic Acids Res. 2024 Feb 20:gkae121. doi: 10.1093/nar/gkae121. PubMed 38375914.
Backbone
  Vector backbone: pRD_RIPE
  Vector type: Mammalian Expression
Growth in bacteria
  Bacterial resistance: Ampicillin, 100 μg/mL
  Growth temperature: 37°C
  Growth strain: DH5alpha
  Copy number: High Copy
Gene/Insert
  Gene/Insert name: Firefly luciferase
  Mutation: Remnant of linker sequence present at the end of firefly luciferase
Terms and licenses: Academic/Nonprofit Terms; Industry Terms: Not Available to Industry
Depositor comments: Please visit https://doi.org/10.1101/2023.11.14.567061 for bioRxiv preprint.
How to cite: LiRTX_ctrl was a gift from Sujatha Jagannathan (Addgene plasmid # 214077 ; http://n2t.net/addgene:214077 ; RRID:Addgene_214077)
