[The description below was written by a language model from this plasmid's Addgene catalogue record and pLannotate feature annotations shown in this document.]
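Description:
LiRTX_ctrl is a mammalian expression plasmid built on the pRD_RIPE backbone. It serves as the negative control in a luminescent reporter system for nonsense-mediated mRNA decay (NMD). It is propagated in E. coli as a high-copy plasmid through a ColE1/pUC-type origin and is selected with ampicillin via the bla gene. Remnants of lac regulatory sequence and a T3 promoter near the origin are cloning-vector carryover.

The payload is a divergent pair of luciferase units. In one direction, the CMV enhancer and promoter drive firefly luciferase (luc+), which ends at an SV40 poly(A) signal. The depositor notes that a remnant of linker sequence remains at the end of this luciferase. Its 5' UTR carries a chimeric β-globin/immunoglobulin intron, annotated as two fragments interrupted by miR-155 flanking sequences, and a short Myc-tag fragment lies just upstream of the coding region. Placing the intron in the 5' UTR means the transcript is spliced without leaving an exon junction complex downstream of the stop codon, which is consistent with its stated role as an NMD-insensitive control. In the opposite direction, a minimal CMV promoter fragment drives Renilla luciferase, followed by a short β-globin coding fragment and the rabbit β-globin poly(A) signal. This second luciferase presumably acts as an internal normaliser, although the record does not say so.

The cassette is bracketed by a loxP site and a lox2272 site. A puromycin resistance gene with a bGH poly(A) signal sits directly beside the lox2272 site, and no promoter is annotated for it. This layout suggests Cre-mediated cassette exchange into a genomic landing pad with puromycin selection, but the record does not state this.
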