Features (pLannotate 1.2.2; 29 found; start..end, strand, type, name):
      1..589     +  rep_origin     ori: high-copy-number ColE1/pMB1/pBR322/pUC origin of replication
    772..864     +  CDS            lacI (fragment): lac repressor; lacI; The lac repressor binds to the lac operator to inhibit transcription in E. coli. This inhibition can be relieved by adding lactose or isopropyl-β-D-thiogalactopyranoside (IPTG).
    877..898     +  protein_bind   CAP binding site: CAP binding activates transcription in the presence of cAMP. E. coli catabolite activator protein
    913..943     +  promoter       lac promoter: promoter for the E. coli lac operon
    951..967     +  protein_bind   lac operator: The lac repressor binds to the lac operator to inhibit transcription in E. coli. This inhibition can be relieved by adding lactose or isopropyl-β-D-thiogalactopyranoside (IPTG). lac repressor encoded by lacI
   1012..1030    +  promoter       T3 promoter: promoter for bacteriophage T3 RNA polymerase
   1049..1170    -  polyA_signal   SV40 poly(A) signal: SV40 polyadenylation signal
   1183..1216    +  protein_bind   loxP: Cre-mediated recombination occurs in the 8-bp core sequence (GCATACAT). Cre recombinase
   1448..1503    -  polyA_signal   β-globin poly(A) signal: rabbit β-globin polyadenylation signal (Gil and Proudfoot, 1987)
   1574..1639    -  CDS            HBB (fragment): HBB_PONPY - Experimental evidence at transcript level: Swiss-Prot protein existence level 2. Involved in oxygen transport from the lung to the various peripheral tissues. From Pongo pygmaeus (Bornean orangutan).
   1645..2577    -  CDS            Rluc: luciferase from the anthozoan coelenterate Renilla reniformis (sea pansy)
   2664..2698    -  promoter       minimal CMV promoter (fragment): human cytomegalovirus (CMV) immediate early promoter
   2775..3078    +  enhancer       CMV enhancer: human cytomegalovirus immediate early enhancer
   3079..3282    +  promoter       CMV promoter: human cytomegalovirus (CMV) immediate early promoter
   3311..3391    +  intron         chimeric intron (fragment): chimera between introns from human β-globin and immunoglobulin heavy chain genes
   3409..3435    +  ncRNA          5' miR-155: sequence upstream of the precursor of mouse miR-155 microRNA (Uva et al., 2013) miRNA
   3461..3502    +  ncRNA          3' miR-155: sequence downstream of the precursor of mouse miR-155 microRNA (Uva et al., 2013) miRNA
   3544..3594    +  intron         chimeric intron (fragment): chimera between introns from human β-globin and immunoglobulin heavy chain genes
   3619..3644    +  CDS            13xMyc (fragment): 13 tandem Myc epitope tags
   3647..5295    +  CDS            luciferase (fragment): firefly luciferase; luc+; enhanced luc+ version of the luciferase gene
   5362..5483    +  polyA_signal   SV40 poly(A) signal: SV40 polyadenylation signal
   5579..5690    -  polyA_signal   bGH poly(A) signal: bovine growth hormone polyadenylation signal
   5717..5782    -  CDS            dmpM (fragment): DMPM_STRAD - Protein inferred from homology: Swiss-Prot protein existence level 3. From Streptomyces alboniger.
   5832..6431    -  CDS            PuroR: puromycin N-acetyltransferase; pac from Streptomyces alboniger; confers resistance to puromycin
   6436..6469    +  protein_bind   lox2272: Cre-mediated recombination occurs in the 8-bp core sequence (GGATACTT). lox2272 sites are compatible with each other, but incompatible with loxP or loxN sites (Lee and Saito, 1988). Cre recombinase
   6574..6590    +  polyA_signal   bGH poly(A) signal (fragment): bovine growth hormone polyadenylation signal
   6681..6729    -  polyA_signal   HSV TK poly(A) signal: herpes simplex virus thymidine kinase polyadenylation signal (Cole and Stacy, 1985)
   6802..6906    +  promoter       AmpR promoter: bla
   6907..7767    +  CDS            AmpR: β-lactamase; bla; confers resistance to ampicillin, carbenicillin, and related antibiotics
>Addgene plasmid #214077 | LiRTX_ctrl | addgene full sequence | sequence record 423614 | Addgene NGS Result
TTGAGATCCTTTTTTTCTGCGCGTAATCTGCTGCTTGCAAACAAAAAAACCACCGCTACCAGCGGTGGTT
TGTTTGCCGGATCAAGAGCTACCAACTCTTTTTCCGAAGGTAACTGGCTTCAGCAGAGCGCAGATACCAA
ATACTGTTCTTCTAGTGTAGCCGTAGTTAGGCCACCACTTCAAGAACTCTGTAGCACCGCCTACATACCT
CGCTCTGCTAATCCTGTTACCAGTGGCTGCTGCCAGTGGCGATAAGTCGTGTCTTACCGGGTTGGACTCA
AGACGATAGTTACCGGATAAGGCGCAGCGGTCGGGCTGAACGGGGGGTTCGTGCACACAGCCCAGCTTGG
AGCGAACGACCTACACCGAACTGAGATACCTACAGCGTGAGCTATGAGAAAGCGCCACGCTTCCCGAAGG
GAGAAAGGCGGACAGGTATCCGGTAAGCGGCAGGGTCGGAACAGGAGAGCGCACGAGGGAGCTTCCAGGG
GGAAACGCCTGGTATCTTTATAGTCCTGTCGGGTTTCGCCACCTCTGACTTGAGCGTCGATTTTTGTGAT
GCTCGTCAGGGGGGCGGAGCCTATGGAAAAACGCCAGCAACGCGGCCTTTTTACGGTTCCTGGCCTTTTG
CTGGCCTTTTGCTCACATGTTCTTTCCTGCGTTATCCCCTGATTCTGTGGATAACCGTATTACCGCCTTT
GAGTGAGCTGATACCGCTCGCCGCAGCCGAACGACCGAGCGCAGCGAGTCAGTGAGCGAGGAAGCGGAAG
AGCGCCCAATACGCAAACCGCCTCTCCCCGCGCGTTGGCCGATTCATTAATGCAGCTGGCACGACAGGTT
TCCCGACTGGAAAGCGGGCAGTGAGCGCAACGCAATTAATGTGAGTTAGCTCACTCATTAGGCACCCCAG
GCTTTACACTTTATGCTTCCGGCTCGTATGTTGTGTGGAATTGTGAGCGGATAACAATTTCACACAGGAA
ACAGCTATGACCATGATTACGCCAAGCGCGCAATTAACCCTCACTAAAGGGAACAAAAGCTGGGTACCTA
AGATACATTGATGAGTTTGGACAAACCACAACTAGAATGCAGTGAAAAAAATGCTTTATTTGTGAAATTT
GTGATGCTATTGCTTTATTTGTAACCATTATAAGCTGCAATAAACAAGTTGACGGTATCGTAATAACTTC
GTATAGCATACATTATACGAAGTTATATGGATCCATATGCTAGCTCGACGCTCAGGTCGAGGGATCTTCA
TAAGAGAAGAGGGACAGCTATGACTGGGAGTAAGGAATGGACAGCAGGGGGCTGTTTCATATACTGATGA
CCTCTTTATAGCCACCTTTGTTCATGGCAGCCAGCATATGGCATATGTTGCCAAACTCTAAACCAAATAC
TCATTCTGATGTTTTAAATGATTTGCCCTCCCATATGTCCTTCCGAGTGAGAGACACAAAAAATTCCAAC
ACACTATTGCAATGAAAATAAATTTCCTTTATTAGCCAGAAGTCAGATGCTCAAGGGGCTTCATGATGTC
CCCATAATTTTTGGCAGAGGGAAAAAGATCTCAGTGGTATTTGTGAGCCAGGGCATTGGCCACACCAGCC
ACCACCTTCTGATAGGCAGCCTGCACCTGAGTGTTTATTGTTCATTTTTGAGAACTCGCTCAACGAACGA
TTTGATATATTTTCCCATTTCATCAGGTGCATCTTCTTGCGAAAAATGAAGACCTTTTACTTTGACAAAT
TCAGTATTAGGAAACTTCTTGGCACCTTCAACAATAGCATTGGAAAAGAATCCTGGGTCCGATTCAATAA
ACATTTTTGGTAAATCATCACTTGCACGTAGATAAGCATTATAATTCCTAACAATTTGTACAACGTCAGG
TTTACCACCTTTTACTAACGGGATTTCACGAGGCCATGATAATGTTGGACGACGAACTTCACCTTTCTCT
TTGAATGGTTCAAGATATGCTGCAAATTCTTCTGGTTCTAACTTTCTCATGATTTTTGATGGCAACATGG
TTTCCACGAAGAAGTTATTCTCCAAAACCATTTTTTCTCCTTCTTCAGATTTGATCAACGCAATATCTTC
TTCAATATCAGGCCATTCATCCCATGATTCAATCACATCTACTACACTTTCAGCGTGAACTATTGCTTTG
ATCTTATCTTGATGCTCATAGCTATAATGAAATGCCAAACAAGCACCCCAATCATGGCCGACAAAAATGA
TCTTCTTTGGTAAATTAAGAAGTTCAAACCATGCAGTAAGATATTTGTAATGATCAAGTAACCTATAAGA
ACCATTACCAGATTTGCCTGATTTGCCCATACCAATAAGGTCTGGTATAATACACCGCGCTACTGGCTCA
ATATGTGGCACAACATGTCGCCATAAATAAGAAGAGGCCGCGTTACCATGTAAAAAAATAACAGCATTTT
CTGCATGTTTTTCTGAATCATAATAATTAATAAATGAATCAAGAACATTCATTTGTTTACATCTGGCCCA
CCACTGCGGACCAGTTATCATCCGTTTCCTTTGTTCTGGATCATAAACTTTCGAAGTGTGGTGATGGTGA
TGATGATCCACCATGGTGGCGGTGGCGACCACGATCCTCATCCTGTCTCTGCGATCTGACGGTTCACTAA
ACGAGCTCTGCTTATATAGGCCTCCCACCGTACACGCCACCTCGACATACTCAGTAGTTATTAATAGTAA
TCAATTACGGGGTCATTAGTTCATAGCGAGGCTGCAGTCTACCGCGTTACATAACTTACGGTAAATGGCC
CGCCTGGCTGACCGCCCAACGACCCCCGCCCATTGACGTCAATAATGACGTATGTTCCCATAGTAACGCC
AATAGGGACTTTCCATTGACGTCAATGGGTGGAGTATTTACGGTAAACTGCCCACTTGGCAGTACATCAA
GTGTATCATATGCCAAGTACGCCCCCTATTGACGTCAATGACGGTAAATGGCCCGCCTGGCATTATGCCC
AGTACATGACCTTATGGGACTTTCCTACTTGGCAGTACATCTACGTATTAGTCATCGCTATTACCATGGT
GATGCGGTTTTGGCAGTACATCAATGGGCGTGGATAGCGGTTTGACTCACGGGGATTTCCAAGTCTCCAC
CCCATTGACGTCAATGGGAGTTTGTTTTGGCACCAAAATCAACGGGACTTTCCAAAATGTCGTAACAACT
CCGCCCCATTGACGCAAATGGGCGGTAGGCGTGTACGGTGGGAGGTCTATATAAGCAGAGCTGGTTTAGT
GAACCGTCAGATACCGGCAGGTAAGTATCAAGGTTACAAGACAGGTTTAAGGAGACCAATAGAAACTGGG
CTTGTCGAGACAGAGAAGACTCTTGCGTTTCGGTCGACTTCTAGAGCTCTGGAGGCTTGCTGAAGGCTGT
ATGCTAGAGACGTACAGATGCGTCTCACAGGACACAAGGCCTGTTACTAGCACTCACATGGAACAAATGG
CCGAATTCGGCGCTAGCTGCTGATATCGCATACGCGTGGACCAGATAGGCACCTATTGGTCTTACTGACA
TCCACTTTGCCTTTCTCTCCACAGGTGCCGGTCGCCACCGCCACCATGGAACAAAAGCTGATTTCTGAAG
AAGACTTGGAAGACGCCAAAAACATAAAGAAAGGCCCGGCGCCATTCTATCCGCTGGAAGATGGAACCGC
TGGAGAGCAACTGCATAAGGCTATGAAGAGATACGCCCTGGTTCCTGGAATAATTGCTTTTACAGATGCA
CATATCGAGGTGGACATCACTTACGCTGAGTACTTCGAAATGTCCGTTCGGTTGGCAGAAGCTATGAAAC
GATATGGGCTGAATACAAATCACAGAATCGTCGTATGCAGTGAAAACTCTCTTCAATTCTTTATGCCGGT
GTTGGGCGCGTTATTTATCGGAGTTGCAGTTGCGCCCGCGAACGACATTTATAATGAACGTGAATTGCTC
AACAGTATGGGCATTTCGCAGCCTACCGTGGTGTTCGTTTCCAAAAAGGGGTTGCAAAAAATTTTGAACG
TGCAAAAAAAGCTCCCAATCATCCAAAAAATTATTATCATGGATTCTAAAACGGATTACCAGGGATTTCA
GTCGATGTACACGTTCGTCACATCTCATCTACCTCCCGGTTTTAATGAATACGATTTTGTGCCAGAGTCC
TTCGATAGGGACAAGATAATTGCACTGATCATGAACTCCTCTGGATCTACTGGTCTGCCTAAAGGTGTCG
CTCTGCCTCATAGAACTGCCTGCGTGAGATTCTCGCATGCCAGAGATCCTATTTTTGGCAATCAAATCAT
TCCGGATACTGCGATTTTAAGTGTTGTTCCATTCCATCACGGTTTTGGAATGTTTACTACACTCGGATAT
TTGATATGTGGATTTCGAGTCGTCTTAATGTATAGATTTGAAGAAGAGCTGTTTCTGAGGAGCCTTCAGG
ATTACAAGATTCAAAGTGCGCTGCTGGTGCCAACCCTATTCTCCTTCTTCGCCAAAAGCACTCTGATTGA
CAAATACGATTTATCTAATTTACACGAAATTGCTTCTGGTGGCGCTCCCCTCTCTAAGGAAGTCGGGGAA
GCGGTTGCCAAGAGGTTCCATCTGCCAGGTATCAGGCAAGGATATGGGCTCACTGAGACTACATCAGCTA
TTCTGATTACACCCGAGGGGGATGATAAACCGGGCGCGGTCGGTAAAGTTGTTCCATTTTTTGAAGCGAA
GGTTGTGGATCTGGATACCGGGAAAACGCTGGGCGTTAATCAAAGAGGCGAACTGTGTGTGAGAGGTCCT
ATGATTATGTCCGGTTATGTAAACAATCCGGAAGCGACCAACGCCTTGATTGACAAGGATGGATGGCTAC
ATTCTGGAGACATAGCTTACTGGGACGAAGACGAACACTTCTTCATCGTTGACCGCCTGAAGTCTCTGAT
TAAGTACAAAGGCTATCAGGTGGCTCCCGCTGAATTGGAATCCATCTTGCTCCAACACCCCAACATCTTC
GACGCAGGTGTCGCAGGTCTTCCCGACGATGACGCCGGTGAACTTCCCGCCGCCGTTGTTGTTTTGGAGC
ACGGAAAGACGATGACGGAAAAAGAGATCGTGGATTACGTCGCCAGTCAAGTAACAACCGCGAAAAAGTT
GCGCGGAGGAGTTGTGTTTGTGGACGAAGTACCGAAAGGTCTTACCGGAAAACTCGACGCAAGAAAAATC
AGAGAGATCCTCATAAAGGCCAAGAAGGGCGGAAAGATCGCCGTGCTCGAGGGTGGTTCTGGTGGTTCTG
CCTAAGGTGGTTCTGGTGGTTCTGAATTAATTGTTGTTGTTAACTTGTTTATTGCAGCTTATAATGGTTA
CAAATAAAGCAATAGCATCACAAATTTCACAAATAAAGCATTTTTTTCACTGCATTCTAGTTGTGGTTTG
TCCAAACTCATCAATGTATCTTAACGCGAAACTAGTGCTATTGTCTTCCCAATCCTCCCCCTTGCTGTCC
TGCCCCACCCCACCCCCCAGAATAGAATGACACCTACTCAGACAATGCGATGCAATTTCCTCATTTTATT
AGGAAAGGACAGTGGGAGTGGCACCTTCCAGGGTCAAGGAAGGCACGGGGGAGGGGCAAACAACAGATGG
CTGGCAACTAGAAGGCACAGTCGAGGCTGATCAGCGAGCTCTAGAGTCGGTGGGCCTCGGGGGCGGGTGC
GGGGTCGGCGGGGCCGCCCCGGGTGGCTTCGGTCGGAGCCATGGGGTCGTGCGCTCCTTTCGGTCGGGCG
CTGCGGGTCGTGGGGCGGGCGTCAGGCACCGGGCTTGCGGGTCATGCACCAGGTGCGCGGTCCTTCGGGC
ACCTCGACGTCGGCGGTGACGGTGAAGCCGAGCCGCTCGTAGAAGGGGAGGTTGCGGGGCGCGGAGGTCT
CCAGGAAGGCGGGCACCCCGGCGCGCTCGGCCGCCTCCACTCCGGGGAGCACGACGGCGCTGCCCAGACC
CTTGCCCTGGTGGTCGGGCGACACGCCGACGGTGGCCAGGAACCACGCGGGCTCCTTGGGCCGGTGCGGC
GCCAGGAGGCCTTCCATCTGTTGCTGCGCGGCCAGCCGGGAACCGCTCAACTCGGCCATGCGCGGGCCGA
TCTCGGCGAACACCGCCCCCGCTTCGACGCTCTCCGGCGTGGTCCAGACCGCCACCGCGGCGCCGTCGTC
CGCGACCCACACCTTGCCGATGTCGAGCCCGACGCGCGTGAGGAAGAGTTCTTGCAGCTCGGTGACCCGC
TCGATGTGGCGGTCCGGGTCGACGGTGTGGCGCGTGGCGGGGTAGTCGGCGAACGCGGCGGCGAGGGTGC
GTACGGCCCGGGGGACGTCGTCGCGGGTGGCGAGGCGCACCGTGGGCTTGTACTCGGTCATGGTGATAAC
TTCGTATAGGATACTTTATACGAAGTTATTTATTCTCGAATGGGGGACCCCGTCCCTAACCCACGGGGCC
AGTGGCTATGGCAGGGCCTGCCGCCCCGACGTTGGCTGCGAGCCCTGGGCCTTCACCCGAACTTGGGGGG
TGGGGTGGGGAAAAGGAAGAAACGCGGGCGTATTGGCCCCAATGGGGTCTCGGTGGGGTATCGACAGAGT
GCCAGCCCTGGGACCGAACCCCGCGTTTATGAACAAACGACCCAACACCCGTGCGTTTTATTCTGTCTTT
TTATTGCCGTCATAGCGCGGGTTCCTTCCGGTATTGTCTCCTTCCGTGTTTATTAAGCTTGGCACTTTTC
GGGGAAATGTGCGCGGAACCCCTATTTGTTTATTTTTCTAAATACATTCAAATATGTATCCGCTCATGAG
ACAATAACCCTGATAAATGCTTCAATAATATTGAAAAAGGAAGAGTATGAGTATTCAACATTTCCGTGTC
GCCCTTATTCCCTTTTTTGCGGCATTTTGCCTTCCTGTTTTTGCTCACCCAGAAACGCTGGTGAAAGTAA
AAGATGCTGAAGATCAGTTGGGTGCACGAGTGGGTTACATCGAACTGGATCTCAACAGCGGTAAGATCCT
TGAGAGTTTTCGCCCCGAAGAACGTTTTCCAATGATGAGCACTTTTAAAGTTCTGCTATGTGGCGCGGTA
TTATCCCGTATTGACGCCGGGCAAGAGCAACTCGGTCGCCGCATACACTATTCTCAGAATGACTTGGTTG
AGTACTCACCAGTCACAGAAAAGCATCTTACGGATGGCATGACAGTAAGAGAATTATGCAGTGCTGCCAT
AACCATGAGTGATAACACTGCGGCCAACTTACTTCTGACAACGATCGGAGGACCGAAGGAGCTAACCGCT
TTTTTGCACAACATGGGGGATCATGTAACTCGCCTTGATCGTTGGGAACCGGAGCTGAATGAAGCCATAC
CAAACGACGAGCGTGACACCACGATGCCTGTAGCAATGGCAACAACGTTGCGCAAACTATTAACTGGCGA
ACTACTTACTCTAGCTTCCCGGCAACAATTAATAGACTGGATGGAGGCGGATAAAGTTGCAGGACCACTT
CTGCGCTCGGCCCTTCCGGCTGGCTGGTTTATTGCTGATAAATCTGGAGCCGGTGAGCGTGGGTCTCGCG
GTATCATTGCAGCACTGGGGCCAGATGGTAAGCCCTCCCGTATCGTAGTTATCTACACGACGGGGAGTCA
GGCAACTATGGATGAACGAAATAGACAGATCGCTGAGATAGGTGCCTCACTGATTAAGCATTGGTAACTG
TCAGACCAAGTTTACTCATATATACTTTAGATTGATTTAAAACTTCATTTTTAATTTAAAAGGATCTAGG
TGAAGATCCTTTTTGATAATCTCATGACCAAAATCCCTTAACGTGAGTTTTCGTTCCACTGAGCGTCAGA
CCCCGTAGAAAAGATCAAAGGATCTTC
